>Addgene plasmid #86658 | CDk4-luciferase fragment A | addgene full sequence | sequence record 181629 | Addgene NGS Result
GTGAACAATACACACACTTACCCCTTTCCTTTTATGGAGACTTCCCTCTGAGGCCAAGTTCTACCCCCAT
CACATTTTTTTCTTTCTTACACTTACATTCTCCCTCTCCTCCCCTTTGCAAAGCTGAGGGAAAAGGGATT
CCAGGGGAGCTCATTGGGTCAAACATACTGGGAAAAAATTTAATTAGTGAAAGAGTAATTAACAGAAGAA
GGGAGGGGACAGAGCCTGGGACAGACTGCCAAATTAAGGTTCCTCAATAGAAAGTGATGGAGAGACAGTA
ATGTTCCCATGAAGTATTCAAATGTTTTGGATGGACTAATGAATGAATCAGAAAAAGGGGCTGGGACCCA
AGCAGACAGAGAGGACGTCTTCTGTTGCAAAGACAGTAAGCTGTGAAGGTCTTATGTGGAAGGTGAGGCT
GAAGTGGGGAATGCTGGTGTGGGAAGGGAGTTTGAAAAACTCACAGACAATTATCTTAGCCTTCCAGAAG
GCTTACAAAGCACCCACCCCTAGCAAGGTAGCCAATAAAACATTCACCTCTTGAGCCCCTTAGTCAGTTC
AGTCCTTGAGGTTTTTCTTACTAGTGTTCCAGCTGCCCTTGCCAGGAGGGGCCCAGGGCTACAAGTATCA
GGATGGAAAGAGGAGGCATCTGTATTAATATGTATTCTATTTTGCTCTAAGTCATGGTTTATATTCATCT
TCTAGTTTGAACTCTTATATTCTCAGCCAGATGGTTAAGGAAAACAGAAGTTAGAGTGGAAGGAGTGGCA
AATAGGGTAATAAAATGGCTTTAGATTTTAGACAAATTCTCACAAATGAGACACTAACCGCTTTCCTCCT
TTACTCCCATACCCCCAAAGGGCTGGGAGATAAAGACCTTGGAGCCAATAAAACAAAGTAGGAGAAATCT
ACTTGTGTCTACCTAGGTGTCTGGGCAGAGGCCATTTGGGAACAAGTGTGTTCTGGACAGTGCTAAGTGC
TAAGAAAGCGGCACTAGGGAAAAAGAGGGAAGCACAATAACTCCAAATGAGTAGTCACAAGGTTTGCAGA
AGGGGGCATGTCATTTTCATTCATTGTGGTGGTCTGGAGGGTGCAGGGGGTGTGGTGGTAACTTTCTTGC
ACATGTGCAATCCTGTATCCGTCTTATATATGATGTGATAAATAATATCATATACATACATATATACATA
GAAGCATATATGCACACATACAAATATCACATAATCATAGAACCTTCCTACTGGAAAAAAAAAAAAAACT
TAAAAGGTCAAGTATTCCTGTCTCCTGCTCATCAATAACTTCTCTGCCAGATGGCCTCAGGTCTTTGCAT
TAACACTCCCAGGGAGGTTTGGAAGTTGGAAAAGTGAGAGGATTACCTTGTCACCGAGCCTGTTGGATTA
CTGTATTAATCTGCCTTCCGTCATCCTTTAATCGTAGTTTTGCCCTCAAATGGGCATTGTTTACTCCCTA
TTGTAGAAGACCCCATTGTTGGCTACATCTTTATAGATAGTCGTACCACTACTTTAAAGGGCCAGTGACA
GACACCAAAAACAAAATAAAAACCCACATACACACTGGAAGCAAGCACTCAGTAAAATGTTGTAGAATTA
ATGAATGAAACAATGACACAAATGAGAGTATGTTTTCTCATGGTGGAGCGAAAAGGTGACAGCATCACCT
CTGGTACCCCAACTCCCACCCCCTCCCCAATGCAGACAGGCTGAAAGACCGGTAGTGAGACTGGAGTTCA
GCCTCAGACCGGTAGTGAGACAATCCTTCAGCCGGGAGTTGGGCTCTGGGTGGCCTAGGTTGCCATGGAA
GACGCCAAAAACATAAAGAAAGGCCCGGCGCCATTCTATCCGCTGGAAGATGGAACCGCTGGAGAGCAAC
TGCATAAGGCTATGAAGAGATACGCCCTGGTTCCTGGAACAATTGCTTTTACAGATGCACATATCGAGGT
GGACATCACTTACGCTGAGTACTTCGAAATGTCCGTTCGGTTGGCAGAAGCTATGAAACGATATGGGCTG
AATACAAATCACAGAATCGTCGTATGCAGTGAAAACTCTCTTCAATTCTTTATGCCGGTGTTGGGCGCGT
TATTTATCGGAGTTGCAGTTGCGCCCGCGAACGACATTTATAATGAACGTGAATTGCTCAACAGTATGGG
CATTTCGCAGCCTACCGTGGTGTTCGTTTCCAAAAAGGGGTTGCAAAAAATTTTGAACGTGCAAAAAAAG
CTCCCAATCATCCAAAAAATTATTATCATGGATTCTAAAACGGATTACCAGGGATTTCAGTCGATGTACA
CGTTCGTCACATCTCATCTACCTCCCGGTTTTAATGAATACGATTTTGTGCCAGAGTCCTTCGATAGGGA
CAAGACAATTGCACTGATCATGAACTCCTCTGGATCTACTGGTCTGCCTAAAGGTGTCGCTCTGCCTCAT
AGAACTGCCTGCGTGAGATTCTCGCATGCCAGAGATCCTATTTTTGGCAATCAAATCATTCCGGATACTG
CGATTTTAAGTGTTGTTCCATTCCATCACGGTTTTGGAATGTTTACTACACTCGGATATTTGATATGTGG
ATTTCGAGTCGTCTTAATGTATAGATTTGAAGAAGAGCTGTTTCTGAGGAGCCTTCAGGATTACAAGATT
CAAAGTGCGCTGCTGGTGCCAACCCTATTCTCCTTCTTCGCCAAAAGCACTCTGATTGACAAATACGATT
TATCTAATTTACACGAAATTGCTTCTGGTGGCGCTCCCCTCTCTAAGGAAGTCGGGGAAGCGGTTGCCAA
GAGGTTCCATCTGCCAGGTATCAGGCAAGGATATGGGCTCACTGAGACTACATCAGCTATTCTGATTACA
CCCGAGGGGGATGATAAACCGGGCGCGGTCGGTAAAGTTGTTCCATTTTTTGAAGCGAAGGTTGTGGATC
TGGATACCGGGAAAACGCTGGGCGTTAATCAAAGAGGCGAACTGTGTGTGAGAGGTCCTATGATTATGTC
CGGTTATGTAAACAATCCGGAAGCGACCAACGCCTTGATTGACAAGGATGGATGGCTACATTCTGGAGAC
ATAGCTTACTGGGACGAAGACGAACACTTCTTCATCGTTGACCGCCTGAAGTCTCTGATTAAGTACAAAG
GCTATCAGGTGGCTCCCGCTGAATTGGAATCCATCTTGCTCCAACACCCCAACATCTTCGACGCAGGTGT
CGCAGGTCTTCCCGACGATGACGCCGGTGAACTTCCCGCCGCCGTTGTTGTTTTGGAGCACGGAAAGACG
ATGACGGAAAAAGAGATCGTGGATTACGTCGCCAGTCAAGTAACAACCGCGAAAAAGTTGCGCGGAGGAG
TTGTGTTTGTGGACGAAGTACCGAAAGGTCTTACCGGAAAACTCGACGCAAGAAAAATCAGAGAGATCCT
CATAAAGGCCAAGAAGGGCGGAAAGATCGCCGTGTAATTCTAGAGTCGGGGCGGCCGGCCGCTTCGAGCA
GACATGATAAGATACATTGATGAGTTTGGACAAACCACAACTAGAATGCAGTGAAAAAAATGCTTTATTT
GTGAAATTTGTGATGCTATTGCTTTATTTGTAACCATTATAAGCTGCAATAAACAAGTTAACAACAACAA
TTGCATTCATTTTATGTTTCAGGTTCAGGGGGAGGTGTGGGAGGTTTTTTAAAGCAAGTAAAACCTCTAC
AAATGTGGTAAAATCGATAAGGATCCGTCGACCGATGCCCTTGAGAGCCTTCAACCCAGTCAGCTCCTTC
CGGTGGGCGCGGGGCATGACTATCGTCGCCGCACTTATGACTGTCTTCTTTATCATGCAACTCGTAGGAC
AGGTGCCGGCAGCGCTCTTCCGCTTCCTCGCTCACTGACTCGCTGCGCTCGGTCGTTCGGCTGCGGCGAG
CGGTATCAGCTCACTCAAAGGCGGTAATACGGTTATCCACAGAATCAGGGGATAACGCAGGAAAGAACAT
GTGAGCAAAAGGCCAGCAAAAGGCCAGGAACCGTAAAAAGGCCGCGTTGCTGGCGTTTTTCCATAGGCTC
CGCCCCCCTGACGAGCATCACAAAAATCGACGCTCAAGTCAGAGGTGGCGAAACCCGACAGGACTATAAA
GATACCAGGCGTTTCCCCCTGGAAGCTCCCTCGTGCGCTCTCCTGTTCCGACCCTGCCGCTTACCGGATA
CCTGTCCGCCTTTCTCCCTTCGGGAAGCGTGGCGCTTTCTCATAGCTCACGCTGTAGGTATCTCAGTTCG
GTGTAGGTCGTTCGCTCCAAGCTGGGCTGTGTGCACGAACCCCCCGTTCAGCCCGACCGCTGCGCCTTAT
CCGGTAACTATCGTCTTGAGTCCAACCCGGTAAGACACGACTTATCGCCACTGGCAGCAGCCACTGGTAA
CAGGATTAGCAGAGCGAGGTATGTAGGCGGTGCTACAGAGTTCTTGAAGTGGTGGCCTAACTACGGCTAC
ACTAGAAGAACAGTATTTGGTATCTGCGCTCTGCTGAAGCCAGTTACCTTCGGAAAAAGAGTTGGTAGCT
CTTGATCCGGCAAACAAACCACCGCTGGTAGCGGTGGTTTTTTTGTTTGCAAGCAGCAGATTACGCGCAG
AAAAAAAGGATCTCAAGAAGATCCTTTGATCTTTTCTACGGGGTCTGACGCTCAGTGGAACGAAAACTCA
CGTTAAGGGATTTTGGTCATGAGATTATCAAAAAGGATCTTCACCTAGATCCTTTTAAATTAAAAATGAA
GTTTTAAATCAATCTAAAGTATATATGAGTAAACTTGGTCTGACAGTTACCAATGCTTAATCAGTGAGGC
ACCTATCTCAGCGATCTGTCTATTTCGTTCATCCATAGTTGCCTGACTCCCCGTCGTGTAGATAACTACG
ATACGGGAGGGCTTACCATCTGGCCCCAGTGCTGCAATGATACCGCGAGACCCACGCTCACCGGCTCCAG
ATTTATCAGCAATAAACCAGCCAGCCGGAAGGGCCGAGCGCAGAAGTGGTCCTGCAACTTTATCCGCCTC
CATCCAGTCTATTAATTGTTGCCGGGAAGCTAGAGTAAGTAGTTCGCCAGTTAATAGTTTGCGCAACGTT
GTTGCCATTGCTACAGGCATCGTGGTGTCACGCTCGTCGTTTGGTATGGCTTCATTCAGCTCCGGTTCCC
AACGATCAAGGCGAGTTACATGATCCCCCATGTTGTGCAAAAAAGCGGTTAGCTCCTTCGGTCCTCCGAT
CGTTGTCAGAAGTAAGTTGGCCGCAGTGTTATCACTCATGGTTATGGCAGCACTGCATAATTCTCTTACT
GTCATGCCATCCGTAAGATGCTTTTCTGTGACTGGTGAGTACTCAACCAAGTCATTCTGAGAATAGTGTA
TGCGGCGACCGAGTTGCTCTTGCCCGGCGTCAATACGGGATAATACCGCGCCACATAGCAGAACTTTAAA
AGTGCTCATCATTGGAAAACGTTCTTCGGGGCGAAAACTCTCAAGGATCTTACCGCTGTTGAGATCCAGT
TCGATGTAACCCACTCGTGCACCCAACTGATCTTCAGCATCTTTTACTTTCACCAGCGTTTCTGGGTGAG
CAAAAACAGGAAGGCAAAATGCCGCAAAAAAGGGAATAAGGGCGACACGGAAATGTTGAATACTCATACT
CTTCCTTTTTCAATATTATTGAAGCATTTATCAGGGTTATTGTCTCATGAGCGGATACATATTTGAATGT
ATTTAGAAAAATAAACAAATAGGGGTTCCGCGCACATTTCCCCGAAAAGTGCCACCTG
[124 nt withheld, positions 5799-5922]
C
[91 nt withheld, positions 5924-6014]
A
[49 nt withheld, positions 6016-6064]
CCTTTGACGTTGGAGTCCACGTTCTTT
[37 nt withheld, positions 6092-6128]
ACCCTATCTCGGTCTATTCTTTTGATTTATAAGGGATTTTGCCGATTTCGGCCTATTGGTTAAAAAATGA
GCTGATTTAACAAAAATTTAACGCGAATTTTAACAAAATATTAACGCTTACAATTTGCCATTCGCCATTC
AGGCTGCGCAACTGTTGGGAAGGGCGATCGGTGCGGGCCTCTTCGCTATTACGCCAGCCCAAGCTACCAT
GATAAGTAAGTAATATTAAGGTACGGGAGGTACTTGGAGCGGCCGCAATAAAATATCTTTATTTTCATTA
CATCTGTGTGTTGGTTTTTTGTGTGAATCGATAGTACTAACATACGCTCTCCATCAAAACAAAACGAAAC
AAAACAAACTAGCAAAATAGGCTGTCCCCAGTGCAAGTGCAGGTGCCAGAACATTTCTCTATCGATAGGT
ACCGAGCTCTTACGCGTGCTAGCCCGGGCTCGAGAA
Features (pLannotate 1.2.2; 11 found; start..end, strand, type, name):
   1815..3467    +  CDS            luciferase: firefly luciferase; luc+; enhanced luc+ version of the luciferase gene
   3508..3629    -  polyA_signal   SV40 poly(A) signal: SV40 polyadenylation signal
   3652..3720    -  CDS            large T antigen (fragment): large T antigen from SV40 (simian virus 40)
   3736..3868    +  CDS            TcR (fragment): tetracycline efflux protein; tet; confers resistance to tetracycline
   4048..4636    -  rep_origin     ori: high-copy-number ColE1/pMB1/pBR322/pUC origin of replication
   4807..5667    -  CDS            AmpR: β-lactamase; bla; confers resistance to ampicillin, carbenicillin, and related antibiotics
   5668..5772    -  promoter       AmpR promoter: bla
   5799..6227    +  rep_origin     f1 ori (sequence partly withheld): f1 bacteriophage origin of replication; arrow indicates direction of (+) strand synthesis
   6259..6326    -  CDS            lacZα (fragment): LacZα fragment of β-galactosidase; lacZ fragment
   6385..6433    +  polyA_signal   poly(A) signal: synthetic polyadenylation signal
   6447..6538    +  misc_feature   pause site: RNA polymerase II transcriptional pause signal from the human α2 globin gene
