[The description below was written by a language model from this plasmid's Addgene catalogue record and pLannotate feature annotations shown in this document.]
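Description:
CDk4-luciferase fragment A is a firefly luciferase reporter plasmid built on the pGL3 backbone, carrying a fragment of the human CDK4 promoter for transcriptional assays in transfected mammalian cells. It is propagated in E. coli through a high-copy ColE1/pUC-type origin and selected with ampicillin via the β-lactamase gene and its own promoter. An f1 phage origin is also present, which allows single-stranded DNA production. Short annotated fragments of lacZα, a tetracycline resistance gene and SV40 large T antigen are backbone remnants rather than functional genes.

The reporter is the enhanced luc+ version of firefly luciferase, followed by the SV40 polyadenylation signal. Upstream of the cloning region lie a synthetic poly(A) signal and an RNA polymerase II transcriptional pause site from the human α2 globin gene, standard pGL3 elements that block read-through transcription from the backbone so that luciferase output reflects the inserted promoter. The feature table annotates nothing in the roughly 1.8 kb preceding the luciferase coding sequence, which is where the CDK4 promoter insert presumably sits. The catalogue describes this fragment as generated by cleavage at an NcoI site and gives coordinates of -329 to -880, though the wording is terse and the exact boundaries are not clear from the record. The promoter field lists "CDK6", which conflicts with the insert name and stated purpose and is probably an entry error. Luciferase is listed as a C-terminal tag, but here it serves as a reporter, not a protein fusion.

The depositor notes some nucleotide differences from the reference sequence but confirms that the plasmid functions. It is associated with work on NFATc2-mediated repression of CDK4 expression and, as one named fragment, appears suited to mapping regulatory regions of that promoter.
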