Addgene plasmid #86658: CDk4-luciferase fragment A
Purpose: Luciferase reporter containing CDK4 promoter
Depositing lab: Jaime Modiano. Depositing organization: University of Colorado Denver and Anschutz Medical Campus. Publication: NFATc2-mediated repression of cyclin-dependent kinase 4 expression. Baksh S, Widlund HR, Frazer-Abel AA, Du J, Fosmire S, Fisher DE, DeCaprio JA, Modiano JF, Burakoff SJ. Mol Cell. 2002 Nov;10(5):1071-81. S1097276502007013 PubMed 12453415.
Backbone
  Vector backbone: pGL3
  Vector type: Mammalian Expression, Luciferase
Growth in bacteria
  Bacterial resistance: Ampicillin, 100 μg/mL
  Growth temperature: 37°C
  Growth strain: DH5alpha
  Copy number: Unknown
Gene/Insert
  Gene/Insert name: CDK4 promoter
  Species: H. sapiens (human)
  Mutation: generated by cleavage at the NcoI site from 880 (-329 to -880)
  Entrez Gene: CDK4 (a.k.a. CMM3, PSK-J3)
  Promoter: CDK6
  Tag / fusion protein: luciferase (C terminal on backbone)
  Cloning method: Unknown
  Sequencing primers: 5′ RVprimer3; 3′ LucNrev
Terms and licenses: Academic/Nonprofit Terms; Industry Terms: Not Available to Industry
Depositor comments: Addgene NGS found some nucleotide discrepancies compared to reference sequence AY034380; however depositing lab confirms plasmid functionality
How to cite: CDk4-luciferase fragment A was a gift from Jaime Modiano (Addgene plasmid # 86658 ; http://n2t.net/addgene:86658 ; RRID:Addgene_86658)
